>Addgene plasmid #162889 | C121-E02: ffLuc2 | addgene full sequence | sequence record 330615 | Addgene NGS Result
CTTTCCTGCGTTATCCCCTGATTCTGTGGATAACCGTATTACCGCCTTTGAGTGAGCTGATACCGCTCGC
CGCAGCCGAACGACCGAGCGCAGCGAGTCAGTGAGCGAGGAAGCGGAAGAGCGCCCAATACGCAAACCGC
CTCTCCCCGCGCGTTGGCCGATTCATTAATGCAGCTGGCACGACAGGTTTCCCGACTGGAAAGCGGGCAG
TGAGCGCAACGCAATTAATACGCGTACCGCTAGCCAGGAAGAGTTTGTAGAAACGCAAAAAGGCCATCCG
TCAGGATGGCCTTCTGCTTAGTTTGATGCCTGGCAGTTTATGGCGGGCGTCCTGCCCGCCACCCTCCGGG
CCGTTGCTTCACAACGTTCAAATCCGCTCCCGGCGGATTTGTCCTACTCAGGAGAGCGTTCACCGACAAA
CAACAGATAAAACGAAAGGCCCAGTCTTCCGACTGAGCCTTTCGTTTTATTTGATGCCTGGCAGTTCCCT
ACTCTCGCGTTAACGCTAGCATGGATGTTTTCCCAGTCACGACGTTGTAAAACGACGGCCAGTCTTAAGC
TCGGGCCCCAAATAATGATTTTATTTTGACTGATAGTGACCTGTTCGTTGCAACAAATTGATGAGCAATG
CTTTTTTATAATGCCAACTTTGTACAAAAAAGTTGGCACCATGGAAGATGCCAAAAACATTAAGAAGGGC
CCAGCGCCATTCTACCCACTCGAAGACGGGACCGCCGGCGAGCAGCTGCACAAAGCCATGAAGCGCTACG
CCCTGGTGCCCGGCACCATCGCCTTTACCGACGCACATATCGAGGTGGACATTACCTACGCCGAGTACTT
CGAGATGAGCGTTCGGCTGGCAGAAGCTATGAAGCGCTATGGGCTGAATACAAACCATCGGATCGTGGTG
TGCAGCGAGAATAGCTTGCAGTTCTTCATGCCCGTGTTGGGTGCCCTGTTCATCGGTGTGGCTGTGGCCC
CAGCTAACGACATCTACAACGAGCGCGAGCTGCTGAACAGCATGGGCATCAGCCAGCCCACCGTCGTATT
CGTGAGCAAGAAAGGGCTGCAAAAGATCCTCAACGTGCAAAAGAAGCTACCGATCATACAAAAGATCATC
ATCATGGATAGCAAGACCGACTACCAGGGCTTCCAAAGCATGTACACCTTCGTGACTTCCCATTTGCCAC
CCGGCTTCAACGAGTACGACTTCGTGCCCGAGAGCTTCGACCGGGACAAAACCATCGCCCTGATCATGAA
CAGTAGTGGCAGTACCGGATTGCCCAAGGGCGTAGCCCTACCGCACCGCACCGCTTGTGTCCGATTCAGT
CATGCCCGCGACCCCATCTTCGGCAACCAGATCATCCCCGACACCGCTATCCTCAGCGTGGTGCCATTTC
ACCACGGCTTCGGCATGTTCACCACGCTGGGCTACTTGATCTGCGGCTTTCGGGTCGTGCTCATGTACCG
CTTCGAGGAGGAGCTATTCTTGCGCAGCTTGCAAGACTATAAGATTCAATCTGCCCTGCTGGTGCCCACA
CTATTTAGCTTCTTCGCTAAGAGCACTCTCATCGACAAGTACGACCTAAGCAACTTGCACGAGATCGCCA
GCGGCGGGGCGCCGCTCAGCAAGGAGGTAGGTGAGGCCGTGGCCAAACGCTTCCACCTACCAGGCATCCG
CCAGGGCTACGGCCTGACAGAAACAACCAGCGCCATTCTGATCACCCCCGAAGGGGACGACAAGCCTGGC
GCAGTAGGCAAGGTGGTGCCCTTCTTCGAGGCTAAGGTGGTGGACTTGGACACCGGTAAGACACTGGGTG
TGAACCAGCGCGGCGAGCTGTGCGTCCGTGGCCCCATGATCATGAGCGGCTACGTTAACAACCCCGAGGC
TACAAACGCTCTCATCGACAAGGACGGCTGGCTGCACAGCGGCGACATCGCCTACTGGGACGAGGACGAG
CACTTCTTCATCGTGGACCGGCTGAAGAGCCTGATCAAATACAAGGGCTACCAGGTAGCCCCAGCCGAAC
TGGAGAGCATCCTGCTGCAACACCCCAACATCTTCGACGCCGGGGTCGCCGGCCTGCCCGACGACGATGC
CGGCGAGCTGCCCGCCGCAGTCGTCGTGCTGGAACACGGTAAAACCATGACCGAGAAGGAGATCGTGGAC
TATGTGGCCAGCCAGGTTACAACCGCCAAGAAGCTGCGCGGTGGTGTTGTGTTCGTGGACGAGGTGCCTA
AAGGACTGACCGGCAAGTTGGACGCCCGCAAGATCCGCGAGATTCTCATTAAGGCCAAGAAGGGCGGCAA
GATCGCCGTGTAACCAACTTTCTTGTACAAAGTTGGCATTATAAGAAAGCATTGCTTATCAATTTGTTGC
AACGAACAGGTCACTATCAGTCAAAATAAAATCATTATTTGCCATCCAGCTGATATCCCCTATAGTGAGT
CGTATTACATGGTCATAGCTGTTTCCTGGCAGCTCTGGCCCGTGTCTCAAAATCTCTGATGTTACATTGC
ACAAGATAAAAATATATCATCATGCCTCCTCTAGACCAGCCAGGACAGAAATGCCTCGACTTCGCTGCTA
CCCAAGGTTGCCGGGTGACGCACACCGTGGAAACGGATGAAGGCACGAACCCAGTGGACATAAGCCTGTT
CGGTTCGTAAGCTGTAATGCAAGTAGCGTATGCGCTCACGCAACTGGTCCAGAACCTTGACCGAACGCAG
CGGTGGTAACGGCGCAGTGGCGGTTTTCATGGCTTGTTATGACTGTTTTTTTGGGGTACAGTCTATGCCT
CGGGCATCCAAGCAGCAAGCGCGTTACGCCGTGGGTCGATGTTTGATGTTATGGAGCAGCAACGATGTTA
CGCAGCAGGGCAGTCGCCCTAAAACAAAGTTAAACATTATGAGGGAAGCGGTGATCGCCGAAGTATCGAC
TCAACTATCAGAGGTAGTTGGCGTCATCGAGCGCCATCTCGAACCGACGTTGCTGGCCGTACATTTGTAC
GGCTCCGCAGTGGATGGCGGCCTGAAGCCACACAGTGATATTGATTTGCTGGTTACGGTGACCGTAAGGC
TTGATGAAACAACGCGGCGAGCTTTGATCAACGACCTTTTGGAAACTTCGGCTTCCCCTGGAGAGAGCGA
GATTCTCCGCGCTGTAGAAGTCACCATTGTTGTGCACGACGACATCATTCCGTGGCGTTATCCAGCTAAG
CGCGAACTGCAATTTGGAGAATGGCAGCGCAATGACATTCTTGCAGGTATCTTCGAGCCAGCCACGATCG
ACATTGATCTGGCTATCTTGCTGACAAAAGCAAGAGAACATAGCGTTGCCTTGGTAGGTCCAGCGGCGGA
GGAACTCTTTGATCCGGTTCCTGAACAGGATCTATTTGAGGCGCTAAATGAAACCTTAACGCTATGGAAC
TCGCCGCCCGACTGGGCTGGCGATGAGCGAAATGTAGTGCTTACGTTGTCCCGCATTTGGTACAGCGCAG
TAACCGGCAAAATCGCGCCGAAGGATGTCGCTGCCGACTGGGCAATGGAGCGCCTGCCGGCCCAGTATCA
GCCCGTCATACTTGAAGCTAGACAGGCTTATCTTGGACAAGAAGAAGATCGCTTGGCCTCGCGCGCAGAT
CAGTTGGAAGAATTTGTCCACTACGTGAAAGGCGAGATCACCAAGGTAGTCGGCAAATAACCCTCGAGCC
ACCCATGACCAAAATCCCTTAACGTGAGTTACGCGTCGTTCCACTGAGCGTCAGACCCCGTAGAAAAGAT
CAAAGGATCTTCTTGAGATCCTTTTTTTCTGCGCGTAATCTGCTGCTTGCAAACAAAAAAACCACCGCTA
CCAGCGGTGGTTTGTTTGCCGGATCAAGAGCTACCAACTCTTTTTCCGAAGGTAACTGGCTTCAGCAGAG
CGCAGATACCAAATACTGTTCTTCTAGTGTAGCCGTAGTTAGGCCACCACTTCAAGAACTCTGTAGCACC
GCCTACATACCTCGCTCTGCTAATCCTGTTACCAGTGGCTGCTGCCAGTGGCGATAAGTCGTGTCTTACC
GGGTTGGACTCAAGACGATAGTTACCGGATAAGGCGCAGCGGTCGGGCTGAACGGGGGGTTCGTGCACAC
AGCCCAGCTTGGAGCGAACGACCTACACCGAACTGAGATACCTACAGCGTGAGCTATGAGAAAGCGCCAC
GCTTCCCGAAGGGAGAAAGGCGGACAGGTATCCGGTAAGCGGCAGGGTCGGAACAGGAGAGCGCACGAGG
GAGCTTCCAGGGGGAAACGCCTGGTATCTTTATAGTCCTGTCGGGTTTCGCCACCTCTGACTTGAGCGTC
GATTTTTGTGATGCTCGTCAGGGGGGCGGAGCCTATGGAAAAACGCCAGCAACGCGGCCTTTTTACGGTT
CCTGGCCTTTTGCTGGCCTTTTGCTCACATGTT
Features (pLannotate 1.2.2; 12 found; start..end, strand, type, name):
    121..213     +  CDS            lacI (fragment): lac repressor; lacI; The lac repressor binds to the lac operator to inhibit transcription in E. coli. This inhibition can be relieved by adding lactose or isopropyl-β-D-thiogalactopyranoside (IPTG).
    268..295     -  terminator     rrnB T2 terminator: transcription terminator T2 from the E. coli rrnB gene
    427..470     +  terminator     rrnB T1 terminator: Escherichia coli rrnB; transcription terminator T1 from the E. coli rrnB gene
    517..553     -  CDS            lacZα (fragment): LacZα fragment of β-galactosidase; lacZ fragment
    570..665     +  protein_bind   attL3: mutant version of attL; recombination site for the Gateway® LR reaction LR Clonase™
    671..2323    +  CDS            luciferase: firefly luciferase synthetic luc2 version of the luciferase gene
   2325..2420    -  protein_bind   attL3: mutant version of attL; recombination site for the Gateway® LR reaction LR Clonase™
   2439..2457    -  promoter       T7 promoter: promoter for bacteriophage T7 RNA polymerase
   2647..2670    +  promoter       Pc promoter (fragment): intI1 (promoter lies within the coding sequence); class 1 integron promoter
   2846..2902    +  CDS            GmR (fragment): gentamycin acetyltransferase; aacC1; confers resistance to gentamycin
   2909..3700    +  CDS            SmR: aminoglycoside adenylyltransferase (Murphy, 1985); aadA; confers resistance to spectinomycin and streptomycin
   3793..4381    +  rep_origin     ori: high-copy-number ColE1/pMB1/pBR322/pUC origin of replication
