[The description below was written by a language model from this plasmid's Addgene catalogue record and pLannotate feature annotations shown in this document.]
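Description:
C121-E02: ffLuc2 is a Gateway entry clone built on the pDONR223 backbone that carries the firefly (Photinus pyralis) luciferase coding sequence in its synthetic luc2 form. The sequenced plasmid is about 4.4 kb and is maintained in E. coli from a high-copy ColE1/pUC-type origin. Selection relies on the aadA (SmR) aminoglycoside adenylyltransferase gene, which confers spectinomycin and streptomycin resistance. Short fragments annotated as a class 1 integron Pc promoter and a gentamicin acetyltransferase gene lie just upstream of aadA, and they are probably remnants of the integron-derived resistance cassette rather than working parts. The small lacI and lacZα fragments are likewise backbone leftovers.

The luciferase open reading frame is flanked on both sides by attL-type recombination sites in opposite orientations. These are the substrates for the LR Clonase reaction, which moves the insert into attR-containing destination vectors. The automated annotation labels both sites as attL3. The catalogue calls the plasmid a standard Gateway entry clone, and the record does not otherwise specify which attL variants are present, so that label should be treated with caution. rrnB T1 and T2 terminators sit upstream of the cassette, where they limit read-through transcription from the backbone into the insert. A T7 promoter lies just outside the downstream att site and points back toward the insert.

The entry clone has no promoter positioned to express luciferase, so it is a donor module rather than an expression vector. It supplies a luciferase reporter ORF for recombinational transfer into expression or reporter vectors, in line with the depositor's work on combinatorial assembly of clone libraries by site-specific recombination.
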