Addgene plasmid #162889: C121-E02: ffLuc2
Purpose: Standard Gateway entry clone encoding firefly luciferase
Depositing lab: Dominic Esposito. Depositing organization: National Cancer Institute (NCI). Publication: Combinatorial assembly of clone libraries using site-specific recombination. Wall VE, Garvey LA, Mehalko JL, Procter LV, Esposito D. Methods Mol Biol. 2014;1116:193-208. doi: 10.1007/978-1-62703-764-8_14. PubMed 24395366.
Backbone
  Vector backbone: pDonr223
  Vector type: Synthetic Biology
Growth in bacteria
  Bacterial resistance: Spectinomycin, 50 μg/mL
  Growth temperature: 37°C
  Growth strain: DH5alpha
  Copy number: High Copy
Gene/Insert
  Gene/Insert name: Firefly luciferase2 (alt name: Fluc2)
  Species: Photinus pyralis
  Cloning method: Gateway Cloning
Terms and licenses: Academic/Nonprofit Terms; Industry Terms: Not Available to Industry
How to cite: C121-E02: ffLuc2 was a gift from Dominic Esposito (Addgene plasmid # 162889 ; http://n2t.net/addgene:162889 ; RRID:Addgene_162889)
